>Addgene plasmid #57569 | tdEos-Actin-3 | depositor partial sequence | sequence record 88716 | insert sequence
GACGTCAGATCCGCTAGCACCATGGTGGCGATTAAGCCAGACATGAAGATCAACCTCCGTATGGAAGGCA
ACGTAAACGGGCACCACTTTGTGATCGACGGAGATGGTACAGGCAAGCCTTTTGAGGGAAAACAGAGTAT
GGATCTTGAAGTCAAAGAGGGCGGACCTCTGCCTTTTGCCTTTGATATCCTGACCACTGCATTCCATTAC
GGCAACAGGGTATTCGCCGAATATCCAGACCACATACAAGACTATTTTAAGCAGTCGTTTCCTAAGGGGT
ATTCGTGGGAACGAAGCTTGACTTTCGAAGACGGGGGCATTTGCATTGCCAGAAACGACATAACAATGGA
AGGGGACACTTTCTATAATAAAGTTCGATTTCACGGTGTAAACTTTCCCGCCAATGGTCCAGTTATGCAG
AAGAAGACGCTGAAATGGGAGCCCTCCACTGAGAAAATGTATGTGCGTGATGGAGTGCTGACCGGTGATA
TTCGCATGGCTTTGTTGCTTGAAGGAAATGCCCATTACCGATGTGACTTCAGAACTACTTACAAAGCTAA
GGAGAAGGGTGTCAAGTTACCAGGCTACCACTTTGTGGACCACTGCATTGAGATTTTAAGCCATGACAAA
GATTACAACAAGGTTAAGCTGTATGAGCATGCTGTTGCTCATTCTGGATTGCCTGACAATGCCAGACGAT
CTAGAGGTCACGGTACTGGTTCTACTGGTTCTGGTTCTTCTGAGAGTGCGATTAAGCCAGACATGAAGAT
CAACCTCCGTATGGAAGGCAACGTAAACGGGCACCACTTTGTGATCGACGGAGATGGTACAGGCAAGCCT
TTTGAGGGAAAACAGAGTATGGATCTTGAAGTCAAAGAGGGCGGACCTCTGCCTTTTGCCTTTGATATCC
TGACCACTGCATTCCATTACGGCAACAGGGTATTCGCCGAATATCCAGACCACATACAAGACTATTTTAA
GCAGTCGTTTCCTAAGGGGTATTCGTGGGAACGAAGCTTGACTTTCGAAGACGGGGGCATTTGCATTGCC
AGAAACGACATAACAATGGAAGGGGACACTTTCTATAATAAAGTTCGATTTCACGGTGTAAACTTTCCCG
CCAATGGTCCAGTTATGCAGAAGAAGACGCTGAAATGGGAGCCCTCCACTGAGAAAATGTATGTGCGTGA
TGGAGTGCTGACCGGTGATATTCGCATGGCTTTGTTGCTTGAAGGAAATGCCCATTACCGATGTGACTTC
AGAACTACTTACAAAGCTAAGGAGAAGGGTGTCAAGTTACCAGGCTACCACTTTGTGGACCACTGCATTG
AGATTTTAAGCCATGACAAAGATTACAACAAGGTTAAGCTGTATGAGCATGCTGTTGCTCATTCTGGATT
GCCTGACAATGCCAGACGATCTCGAGCTATGGATGATGATATCGCCGCGCTCGTCGTCGACAACGGCTCC
GGCATGTGCAAGGCCGGCTTCGCGGGCGACGATGCCCCCCGGGCCGTCTTCCCCTCCATCGTGGGGCGCC
CCAGGCACCAGGGCGTGATGGTGGGCATGGGTCAGAAGGATTCCTATG
