>Addgene plasmid #57569 | tdEos-Actin-3 | depositor partial sequence | sequence record 88717 | insert sequence 2
AGAGCTACGAGCTGCCTGACGGCCAGGTCATCACCATTGGCAATGAGCGGTTCCGCTGCCCTGAGGCACT
CTTCCAGCCTTCCTTCCTGGGCATGGAGTCCTGTGGCATCCACGAAACTACCTTCAACTCCATCATGAAG
TGTGACGTGGACATCCGCAAAGACCTGTACGCCAACACAGTGCTGTCTGGCGGCACCACCATGTACCCTG
GCATTGCCGACAGGATGCAGAAGGAGATCACTGCCCTGGCACCCAGCACAATGAAGATCAAGATCATTGC
TCCTCCTGAGCGCAAGTACTCCGTGTGGATCGGCGGCTCCATCCTGGCCTCGCTGTCCACCTTCCAGCAG
ATGTGGATCAGCAAGCAGGAGTATGACGAGTCCGGCCCCTCCATCGTCCACCGCAAATGCTTCTAGGGAT
CCACCGGATCTAGAT
