>Addgene plasmid #57569 | tdEos-Actin-3 | addgene partial sequence | sequence record 183165 | Addgene Partial NGS Result
CGTTACATAACTTACGGTAAATGGCCCGCCTGGCTGACCGCCCAACGACCCCCGCCCATTGACGTCAATA
ATGACGTATGTTCCCATAGTAACGCCAATAGGGACTTTCCATTGACGTCAATGGGTGGAGTATTTACGGT
AAACTGCCCACTTGGCAGTACATCAAGTGTATCATATGCCAAGTACGCCCCCTATTGACGTCAATGACGG
TAAATGGCCCGCCTGGCATTATGCCCAGTACATGACCTTATGGGACTTTCCTACTTGGCAGTACATCTAC
GTATTAGTCATCGCTATTACCATGGTGATGCGGTTTTGGCAGTACATCAATGGGCGTGGATAGCGGTTTG
ACTCACGGGGATTTCCAAGTCTCCACCCCATTGACGTCAATGGGAGTTTGTTTTGGCACCAAAATCAACG
GGACTTTCCAAAATGTCGTAACAACTCCGCCCCATTGACGCAAATGGGCGGTAGGCGTGTACGGTGGGAG
GTCTATATAAGCAGAGCTGGTTTAGTGAACCGTCAGATCCGCTAGCGCTACCGGTCGCCACCATGAGTGC
GATTAAGCCAGACATGAAGATCAACCTCCGTATGGAAGGCAACGTAAACGGGCACCACTTTGTGATCGAC
GGAGATGGTACAGGCAAGCCTTTTGAGGGAAAACAGAGTATGGATCTTGAAGTCAAAGAGGGCGGACCTC
TGCCTTTTGCCTTTGATATCCTGACCACTGCATTCCATTACGGCAACAGGGTATTCGCCGAATATCCAGA
CCACATACAAGACTATTTTAAGCAGTCGTTTCCTAAGGGGTATTCGTGGGAACGAAGCTTGACTTTCGAA
GACGGGGGCATTTGCATTGCCAGAAACGACATAACAATGGAAGGGGACACTTTCTATAATAAAGTTCGAT
TTCACGGTGTAAACTTTCCCGCCAATGGTCCAGTTATGCAGAAGAAGACGCTGAAATGGGAGCCCTCCAC
TGAGAAAATGTATGTGCGTGATGGAGTGCTGACTGGTGATATTCGCATGGCTTTGTTGCTTGAAGGAAAT
GCCCATTACCGATGTGACTTCAGAACTACTTACAAAGCTAAGGAGAAGGGTGTCAAGTTACCAGGCTACC
ACTTTGTGGACCACTGCATTGAGATTTTAAGCCATGACAAAGATTACAACAAGGTTAAGCTGTATGAGCA
TGCTGTTGCTCATTCTGGATTGCCTGACAATGCCAGACGATCCGGACTCAGATCTCGAGCTCAAGCTTCG
AATTCTGCAGTCGACGGTACCGCGGGCCCGGGATCTGGCAGCGGTGGAGGCAGCGCATCCGGCGGAAGCG
GAAGCGATGATGATATCGCCGCGCTCGTCGTCGACAACGGCTCCGGCATGTGCAAGGCCGGCTTCGCGGG
CGACGATGCCCCCCGGGCCGTCTTCCCCTCCATCGTGGGGCGCCCCAGGCACCAGGGCGTGATGGTGGGC
ATGGGTCAGAAGGATTCCTATGTGGGCGACGAGGCCCAGAGCAAGAGAGGCATCCTCACCCTGAAGTACC
CCATCGAGCACGGCATCGTCACCAACTGGGACGACATGGAGAAAATCTGGCACCACACCTTCTACAATGA
GCTGCGTGTGGCTCCCGAGGAGCACCCCGTGCTGCTGACCGAGGCCCCCCTGAACCCCAAGGCCAACCGC
GAGAAGATGACCCAGATCATGTTTGAGACCTTCAACACCCCAGCCATGTACGTTGCTATCCAGGCTGTGC
TATCCCTGTACGCCTCTGGCCGTACCACTGGCATCGTGATGGACTCCGGTGACGGGGTCACCCACACTGT
GCCCATCTACGAGGGGTATGCCCTCCCCCATGCCATCCTGCGTCTGGACCTGGCTGGCCGGGACCTGACT
GACTACCTCATGAAGATCCTCACCGAGCGCGGCTACAGCTTCACCACCACGGCCGAGCGGGAAATCGTGC
GTGACATTAAGGAGAAGCTGTGCTACGTCGCCCTGGACTTCGAGCAAGAGATGGCCACGGCTGCTTCCAG
CTCCTCCCTGGAGAAGAGCTACGAGCTGCCTGACGGCCAGGTCATCACCATTGGCAATGAGCGGTTCCGC
TGCCCTGAGGCACTCTTCCAGCCTTCCTTCCTGGGCATGGAGTCCTGTGGCATCCACGAAACTACCTTCA
ACTCCATCATGAAGTGTGACGTGGACATCCGCAAAGACCTGTACGCCAACACAGTGCTGTCTGGCGGCAC
CACCATGTACCCTGGCATTGCCGACAGGATGCAGAAGGAGATCACTGCCCTGGCACCCAGCACAATGAAG
ATCAAGATCATTGCTCCTCCTGAGCGCAAGTACTCCGTGTGGATCGGCGGCTCCATCCTGGCCTCGCTGT
CCACCTTCCAGCAGATGTGGATCAGCAAGCAGGAGTATGACGAGTCCGGCCCCTCCATCGTCCACCGCAA
ATGCTTCTAGGGATCCACCGGATCTAGATAACTGATCATAATCAGCCATACCACATTTGTAGAGGTTTTA
CTTGCTTTAAAAAACCTCCCACACCTCCCCCTGAACCTGAAACATAAAATGAATGCAATTGTTGTTGTTA
ACTTGTTTATTGCAGCTTATAATGGTTACAAATAAAGCAATAGCATCACAAATTTCACAAATAAAGCATT
TTTTTCACTGCATTCTAGTTGTGGTTTGTCCAAACTCATCAATGTATCTTAAGGCGTAAATTGTAAGCGT
TAATATTTTGTTAAAATTCGCGTTAAATTTTTGTTAAATCAGCTCATTTTTTAACCAATAGGCCGAAATC
GGCAAAATCCCTTATAAATCAAAAGAATAGACCGAGATAGGGT
[37 nt withheld, positions 2844-2880]
AAAGAACGTGGACTCCAACGTCAAAGG
[49 nt withheld, positions 2908-2956]
T
[91 nt withheld, positions 2958-3048]
G
[124 nt withheld, positions 3050-3173]
CAGGTGGCACTTTTCGGGGAAATGTGCGCGGAACCCCTATTTGTTTATTTTTCTAAATACATTCAAATAT
GTATCCGCTCATGAGACAATAACCCTGATAAATGCTTCAATAATATTGAAAAAGGAAGAGTCCTGAGGCG
GAAAGAACCAGCTGTGGAATGTGTGTCAGTTAGGGTGTGGAAAGTCCCCAGGCTCCCCAGCAGGCAGAAG
TATGCAAAGCATGCATCTCAATTAGTCAGCAACCATAGTCCCGCCCCTAACTCCGCCCATCCCGCCCCTA
ACTCCGCCCAGTTCCGCCCATTCTCCGCCCCATGGCTGACTAATTTTTTTTATTTATGCAGAGGCCGAGG
CCGCCTCGGCCTCTGAGCTATTCCAGAAGTAGTGAGGAGGCTTTTTTGGAGGCCTAGGCTTTTGCAAAGA
TCGATCAAGAGACAGGATGAGGATCGTTTCGCATGATTGAACAAGATGGATTGCACGCAGGTTCTCCGGC
CGCTTGGGTGGAGAGGCTATTCGGCTATGACTGGGCACAACAGACAATCGGCTGCTCTGATGCCGCCGTG
TTCCGGCTGTCAGCGCAGGGGCGCCCGGTTCTTTTTGTCAAGACCGACCTGTCCGGTGCCCTGAATGAAC
TGCAAGACGAGGCAGCGCGGCTATCGTGGCTGGCCACGACGGGCGTTCCTTGCGCAGCTGTGCTCGACGT
TGTCACTGAAGCGGGAAGGGACTGGCTGCTATTGGGCGAAGTGCCGGGGCAGGATCTCCTGTCATCTCAC
CTTGCTCCTGCCGAGAAAGTATCCATCATGGCTGATGCAATGCGGCGGCTGCATACGCTTGATCCGGCTA
CCTGCCCATTCGACCACCAAGCGAAACATCGCATCGAGCGAGCACGTACTCGGATGGAAGCCGGTCTTGT
CGATCAGGATGATCTGGACGAAGAGCATCAGGGGCTCGCGCCAGCCGAACTGTTCGCCAGGCTCAAGGCG
AGCATGCCCGACGGCGAGGATCTCGTCGTGACCCATGGCGATGCCTGCTTGCCGAATATCATGGTGGAAA
ATGGCCGCTTTTCTGGATTCATCGACTGTGGCCGGCTGGGTGTGGCGGACCGCTATCAGGACATAGCGTT
GGCTACCCGTGATATTGCTGAAGAGCTTGGCGGCGAATGGGCTGACCGCTTCCTCGTGCTTTACGGTATC
GCCGCTCCCGATTCGCAGCGCATCGCCTTCTATCGCCTTCTTGACGAGTTCTTCTGAGCGGGACTCTGGG
GTTCGAAATGACCGACCAAGCGACGCCCAACCTGCCATCACGAGATTTCGATTCCACCGCCGCCTTCTAT
GAAAGGTTGGGCTTCGGAATCGTTTTCCGGGACGCCGGCTGGATGATCCTCCAGCGCGGGGATCTCATGC
TGGAGTTCTTCGCCCACCCTAGGGGGAGGCTAACTGAAACACGGAAGGAGACAATACCGGAAGGAACCCG
CGCTATGACGGCAATAAAAAGACAGAATAAAACGCACGGTGTTGGGTCGTTTGTTCATAAACGCGGGGTT
CGGTCCCAGGGCTGGCACTCTGTCGATACCCCACCGAGACCCCATTGGGGCCAATACGCCCGCGTTTCTT
CCTTTTCCCCACCCCACCCCCCAAGTTCGGGTGAAGGCCCAGGGCTCGCAGCCAACGTCGGGGCGGCAGG
CCCTGCCATAGCCTCAGGTTACTCATATATACTTTAGATTGATTTAAAACTTCATTTTTAATTTAAAAGG
ATCTAGGTGAAGATCCTTTTTGATAATCTCATGACCAAAATCCCTTAACGTGAGTTTTCGTTCCACTGAG
CGTCAGACCCCGTAGAAAAGATCAAAGGATCTTCTTGAGATCCTTTTTTTCTGCGCGTAATCTGCTGCTT
GCAAACAAAAAAACCACCGCTACCAGCGGTGGTTTGTTTGCCGGATCAAGAGCTACCAACTCTTTTTCCG
AAGGTAACTGGCTTCAGCAGAGCGCAGATACCAAATACTGTTCTTCTAGTGTAGCCGTAGTTAGGCCACC
ACTTCAAGAACTCTGTAGCACCGCCTACATACCTCGCTCTGCTAATCCTGTTACCAGTGGCTGCTGCCAG
TGGCGATAAGTCGTGTCTTACCGGGTTGGACTCAAGACGATAGTTACCGGATAAGGCGCAGCGGTCGGGC
TGAACGGGGGGTTCGTGCACACAGCCCAGCTTGGAGCGAACGACCTACACCGAACTGAGATACCTACAGC
GTGAGCTATGAGAAAGCGCCACGCTTCCCGAAGGGAGAAAGGCGGACAGGTATCCGGTAAGCGGCAGGGT
CGGAACAGGAGAGCGCACGAGGGAGCTTCCAGGGGGAAACGCCTGGTATCTTTATAGTCCTGTCGGGTTT
CGCCACCTCTGACTTGAGCGTCGATTTTTGTGATGCTCGTCAGGGGGGCGGAGCCTATGGAAAAACGCCA
GCAACGCGGCCTTTTTACGGTTCCTGGCCTTTTGCTGGCCTTTTGCTCACATGTTCTTTCCTGCGTTATC
CCCTGATTCTGTGGATAACCGTATTACCGCCATGCATTAGTTATTAATAGTAATCAATTACGGGGTCATT
AGTTCATAGCCCATATATGGAGTTCCG
