[The description below was written by a language model from this plasmid's Addgene catalogue record.]
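Description:
tdEos-Actin-3 is a mammalian expression plasmid that produces human beta-actin (ACTB) fused to the photoconvertible fluorescent protein tdEos. It is built on a tdEos backbone of about 4.75 kb without the insert, and the fusion is driven by the CMV promoter, a strong constitutive promoter in most mammalian cell lines. The listed 3′ sequencing primer anneals in an SV40 polyadenylation region, which suggests the transcript ends at an SV40 poly(A) signal. The plasmid is maintained at high copy in E. coli under kanamycin selection. It also carries a neomycin resistance marker, so transfected mammalian cells can be selected with G418 to obtain stable lines. The record does not state the cloning method, the linker between the two proteins, or explicitly which end of actin carries the tag, and no feature table is available to confirm the layout.

tdEos is a tandem-dimer form of Eos, in which two copies are joined so that the label behaves as a single unit rather than oligomerising. The two recorded spectral pairs correspond to its two states: a green form (excitation 505 nm, emission 516 nm) and a red form (excitation 569 nm, emission 581 nm). Eos-family proteins are generally switched from green to red by violet or near-UV illumination. The stated purpose is actin localization, so the construct serves as a marker for the actin cytoskeleton in fluorescence imaging. Photoconvertible actin fusions of this type are typically used to highlight and track chosen subpopulations of filaments, and in single-molecule localization microscopy such as PALM.
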