Addgene plasmid #57569: tdEos-Actin-3
Purpose: Localization: Actin, Excitation: 505 / 569, Emission: 516 / 581
Depositing lab: Michael Davidson. Depositing organization: Florida State University, Tallahassee.
Backbone
  Vector backbone: tdEos
  Backbone size w/o insert (bp): 4750
  Vector type: Mammalian Expression
  Selectable markers: Neomycin (select with G418)
Growth in bacteria
  Bacterial resistance: Kanamycin, 50 μg/mL
  Growth temperature: 37°C
  Growth strain: DH5alpha
  Copy number: High Copy
Gene/Insert
  Gene/Insert name: Actin (alt name: NM_001101.3)
  Species: H. sapiens (human)
  Entrez Gene: ACTB (a.k.a. BKRNS, BNS, BRWS1, CSMH, DDS1, PS1TP5BP1, THC8)
  Promoter: CMV
  Tag / fusion protein: tdEos
  Cloning method: Unknown
  Sequencing primers: 5′ CMV-F; 3′ SV40pA-R
Terms and licenses: Academic/Nonprofit Terms; Industry Terms
Depositor comments: . Excitation = 505 / 569; Emission = 516 / 581
How to cite: tdEos-Actin-3 was a gift from Michael Davidson (Addgene plasmid # 57569 ; http://n2t.net/addgene:57569 ; RRID:Addgene_57569)
